Addgene plasmid #55498: mTFP1-MAPTau-N-10
Purpose: Localization: Microtubules, Excitation: 462, Emission: 492
Depositing lab: Michael Davidson. Depositing organization: Florida State University, Tallahassee. Publication: Hue-shifted monomeric variants of Clavularia cyan fluorescent protein: identification of the molecular determinants of color and applications in fluorescence imaging. Ai HW, Olenych SG, Wong P, Davidson MW, Campbell RE. BMC Biol. 2008 Mar 6;6:13. doi: 10.1186/1741-7007-6-13. PubMed 18325109.
Backbone
  Vector backbone: mTFP1-N1
  Backbone size w/o insert (bp): 4750
  Vector type: Mammalian Expression
  Selectable markers: Neomycin (select with G418)
Growth in bacteria
  Bacterial resistance: Kanamycin, 50 μg/mL
  Growth temperature: 37°C
  Growth strain: DH5alpha
  Copy number: High Copy
Gene/Insert
  Gene/Insert name: MAPTau (alt name: NM_016841)
  Species: H. sapiens (human)
  Entrez Gene: MAPT (a.k.a. DDPAC, FTD1, FTDP-17, MAPTL, MSTD, MTBT1, MTBT2, PPND, PPP1R103, TAU, Tau-PHF6, tau-40)
  Promoter: CMV
  Tag / fusion protein: mTFP1 (C terminal on backbone)
  Cloning method: Unknown
  Sequencing primers: 5′ CMV-F; 3′ SV40pA-R
Terms and licenses: Academic/Nonprofit Terms; Industry Terms: Not Available to Industry
Depositor comments: . Excitation = 462; Emission = 492
How to cite: mTFP1-MAPTau-N-10 was a gift from Michael Davidson (Addgene plasmid # 55498 ; http://n2t.net/addgene:55498 ; RRID:Addgene_55498)
