[The description below was written by a language model from this plasmid's Addgene catalogue record.]
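Description:
mTFP1-MAPTau-N-10 is a mammalian expression plasmid built on the mTFP1-N1 backbone (about 4.75 kb without the insert), an N1-style fusion vector in which a gene of interest is placed upstream of the fluorescent protein coding sequence. It is maintained in E. coli as a high-copy plasmid under kanamycin selection, and it carries a neomycin resistance marker so that transfected mammalian cells can be selected with G418. The record does not list the origins of replication or provide a feature table. The use of an SV40 polyA reverse sequencing primer suggests that an SV40 polyadenylation signal follows the expression cassette.

The payload is human MAPT, encoding the microtubule-associated protein tau, expressed from the CMV promoter and fused at its C terminus to mTFP1. mTFP1 is a monomeric teal fluorescent protein derived from a Clavularia cyan fluorescent protein, with excitation recorded at 462 nm and emission at 492 nm. The "N-10" in the name probably refers to the N1-type orientation and a linker between tau and the fluorophore, but the record does not define it, and the cloning method is listed as unknown.

Because tau binds along microtubules, the fusion protein acts as a localization marker that decorates the microtubule network in transfected cells. The construct is intended for fluorescence imaging of the microtubule cytoskeleton in the cyan-teal channel. It belongs to a set of fusions made to show how mTFP1 and related hue-shifted variants perform as fusion tags.
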