>Addgene plasmid #55498 | mTFP1-MAPTau-N-10 | depositor partial sequence | sequence record 85904 | insert sequence
ACCGGACTCAGATCTCGAGGCCACCATGGCTGAGCCCCGCCAGGAGTTCGAAGTGATGGAAGATCACGCT
GGGACGTACGGGTTGGGGGACAGGAAAGATCAGGGGGGCTACACCATGCACCAAGACCAAGAGGGTGACA
CGGACGCTGGCCTGAAAGCTGAAGAAGCAGGCATTGGAGACACCCCCAGCCTGGAAGACGAAGCTGCTGG
TCACGTGACCCAAGCTCGCATGGTCAGTAAAAGCAAAGACGGGACTGGAAGCGATGACAAAAAAGCCAAG
GGGGCTGATGGTAAAACGAAGATCGCCACACCGCGGGGAGCAGCCCCTCCAGGCCAGAAGGGCCAGGCCA
ACGCCACCAGGATTCCAGCAAAAACCCCGCCCGCTCCAAAGACACCACCCAGCTCTGGTGAACCTCCAAA
ATCAGGGGATCGCAGCGGCTACAGCAGCCCCGGCTCCCCAGGCACTCCCGGCAGCCGCTCCCGCACCCCG
TCCCTTCCAACCCCACCCACCCGGGAGCCCAAGAAGGTGGCAGTGGTCCGTACTCCACCCAAGTCGCCGT
CTTCCGCCAAGAGCCGCCTGCAGACAGCCCCCGTGCCCATGCCAGACCTGAAGAATGTCAAGTCCAAGAT
CGGCTCCACTGAGAACCTGAAGCACCAGCCGGGAGGCGGGAAGGTGCAAATAGTCTACAAACCAGTTGAC
CTGAGCAAGGTGACCTCCAAGTGTGGCTCATTAGGCAACATCCATCATAAACCAGGAGGTGGCCAGGTGG
AAGTAAAATCTGAGAAGCTTGACTTCAAGGACAGAGTCCAGTCGAAGATTGGGTCCCTGGACAATATCAC
CCACGTCCCTGGCGGAGGAAATAAAAAGATTGAAACCCACAAGCTGACCTTCCGCGAGAACGCCAAAGCC
AAGACAGACCACGGGGCGGAGATCGTGTACAAGTCGCCAGTGGTGTCTGGGGACACGTCTCCACGGCATC
TCAGCAATGTCTCCTCCACCGGCAGCATCGACATGGTAGACTCGCCCCAGCTCGCCACGCTAGCTGACGA
GGTGTCTGCCTCCCTGGCCAAGCAGGGTTTGAGCTCCGGAGGGGATCCACCGGTCGCCACCATGGTGAGC
AAGGGCGAGGAGACCACAATGGGCGTAATCAAGCCCGACATGAAGATCAAGCTGAAGATGGAGGGCAACG
TGAATGGCCACGCCTTCGTGATCGAGGGCGAGGGCGAGGGCAAGCCCTACGACGGCACCAACACCATCAA
CCTGGAGGTGAAGGAGGGAGCCCCCCTGCCCTTCTCCTACGACATTCTGACCACCGCGTTCGCCTACGGC
AACAGGGCCTTCACCAAGTACCCCGACGACATCCCCAACTACTTCAAGCAGTCCTTCCCCGAGGGCTACT
CTTGGGAGCGCACCATGACCTTCGAGGACAAGGGCATCGTGAAGGTGAAGTCCGACATCTCCATGGAGGA
GGACTCCTTCATCTACGAGATACACCTCAAGGGCGAGAACTTCCCCCCCAACGGCCCCGTGATGCAGAAG
AAGACCACCGGCTGGGACGCCTCCACCGAGAGGATGTACGTGCGCGACGGCGTGCTGAAGGGCGACGTCA
AGCACAAGCTGCTGCTGGAGGGCGGCGGCCACCACCGCGTTGACTTCAAGACCATCTACAGGGCCAAGAA
GGCGGTGAAGCTGCCCGACTATCACTTTGTGGACCACCGCATCGAGATCCTGAACCACGACAAGGACTAC
AACAAGGTGACCGTTTACGAGAGCGCCGTGGCCCGCAACTCCACCGACGGCATGGACGAGCTGTACAAGT
AAGCGGCCGCGACTCTAGATCATAATCAGCCATACCACATTT
