>Addgene plasmid #55498 | mTFP1-MAPTau-N-10 | addgene partial sequence | sequence record 99740 | C-ter-GFP 5'-CTCCTCGCCCTTGCTCAC-3'
CCCTGCTTGGCCAGGGAGGCAGACACCTCGTCAGCTAGCGTGGCGAGCTGGGGCGAGTCTACCATGTCGA
TGCTGCCGGTGGAGGAGACATTGCTGAGATGCCGTGGAGACGTGTCCCCAGACACCACTGGCGACTTGTA
CACGATCTCCGCCCCGTGGTCTGTCTTGGCTTTGGCGTTCTCGCGGAAGGTCAGCTTGTGGGTTTCAATC
TTTTTATTTCCTCCGCCAGGGACGTGGGTGATATTGTCCAGGGACCCAATCTTCGACTGGACTCTGTCCT
TGAAGTCAAGCTTCTCAGATTTTACTTCCACCTGGCCACCTCCTGGTTTATGATGGATGTTGCCTAATGA
GCCACACTTGGAGGTCACCTTGCTCAGGTCAACTGGTTTGTAGACTATTTGCACCTTCCCGCCTCCCGGC
TGGTGCTTCAGGTTCTCAGTGGAGCCGATCTTGGACTTGACATTCTTCAGGTCTGGCATGGGCACGGGGG
CTGTCTGCAGGCGGCTCTTGGCGGAAGACGGCGACTTGGGTGGAGTACGGACCACTGCCACCTTCTTGGG
CTCCCGGGTGGGTGGGGTTGGAAGGGACGGGGTGCGGGAGCGGCTGCCGGGAGTGCCTGGGGAGCCGGGG
CTGCTGTAGCCGCTGCGATCCCCTGATTTTGGAGGTTCACCAGAGCTGGGTGGTGTCTTTGGAGCGGGCG
GGGTTTTTGCTGGAATCCTGGTGGCGTTGGCCTGGCCCTTCTGGCCTGGAGGGGCTGCTCCCCGCGGTGT
GGCGATCTTCGTTTTACCATCAGCCCCCTTGGCTTTTTTGTCATCGCTTCCAGTCCCGTCTTTGCTTTTA
CTGACCATGCGAGCTTGGGTCACGTGACCAGCAGCTTCGTCTTCCA
